Addgene plasmid #250908: pSB-CMV-MCS-Puro ArfGAP1_ALPS1_ALPS2-mKate2-3NLS-P2A-EGFP-LMNB1
Purpose: Dual color expression of mKate2-3NLS tagged human ARFGAP1 ALPS 1-2 and EGFP tagged zebrafish LaminB1 in mammallian cell lines
Depositing lab: Philipp Niethammer. Depositing organization: Memorial Sloan-Kettering Cancer Center. Publication: Endoplasmic reticulum disruption stimulates nuclear membrane mechanotransduction. Shen Z, Gelashvili Z, Niethammer P. Nat Cell Biol. 2025 Dec 9. doi: 10.1038/s41556-025-01820-9. PubMed 41366519.
Backbone
  Vector backbone: pcDNA 3.1
  Backbone size w/o insert (bp): 5662
  Total vector size (bp): 9415
  Vector type: Mammalian Expression
  Selectable markers: Puromycin
Growth in bacteria
  Bacterial resistance: Ampicillin, 100 μg/mL
  Growth temperature: 37°C
  Growth strain: DH5alpha
  Copy number: High Copy
Gene/Insert
  Gene/Insert name: ArfGAP1-mKate2-3xNLS-P2A-EGFP-Lamin B1 (alt name: ArfGAP1 ALPS1 and ALPS2 domains, Lamin B1)
  Species: H. sapiens (human), D. rerio (zebrafish)
  Insert size (bp): 3753
  Mutation: ARFGAP1 amino acids 192–304 only
  Entrez Gene: lmnb1 (a.k.a. fc06g01, wu:fc06g01); ARFGAP1 (a.k.a. ARF1GAP, HRIHFB2281)
  Promoter: CMV
  Tag / fusion protein: mKate2-3xNLS on ArfGAP1 (C terminal on insert); EGFP on LMNB1 (N terminal on insert)
  Cloning method: Restriction Enzyme; 5′ cloning site NheI (not destroyed); 3′ cloning site XbaI (not destroyed)
  Sequencing primers: 5′ cgcaaatgggcggtaggcgtg (CMV-Forward); 3′ tagaaggcacagtcgagg (BGHR)
Terms and licenses: Academic/Nonprofit Terms; Industry Terms: Not Available to Industry
How to cite: pSB-CMV-MCS-Puro ArfGAP1_ALPS1_ALPS2-mKate2-3NLS-P2A-EGFP-LMNB1 was a gift from Philipp Niethammer (Addgene plasmid # 250908 ; http://n2t.net/addgene:250908 ; RRID:Addgene_250908)
