[The description below was written by a language model from this plasmid's Addgene catalogue record and pLannotate feature annotations shown in this document.]
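Description:
pSB-CMV-MCS-Puro ArfGAP1_ALPS1_ALPS2-mKate2-3NLS-P2A-EGFP-LMNB1 is a 9.4 kb mammalian expression plasmid for two-colour labelling from a single transcript. The catalogue lists the backbone as pcDNA 3.1. The "pSB" name and a short annotated match to Sleeping Beauty transposase sequence downstream of the puromycin cassette hint at a Sleeping Beauty transposon-type vector, but no transposon inverted repeats are annotated and the record does not state that transposition is intended. In E. coli it is maintained at high copy through a ColE1/pUC-type origin with ampicillin resistance. An f1 origin and pBluescript-derived lac/T3/T7 remnants are also present. Mammalian cells are selected with puromycin, using PuroR driven by the SV40 early promoter with an SV40 polyadenylation signal.

The payload sits between NheI and XbaI sites, under the CMV enhancer/promoter and upstream of the bGH poly(A) signal. The first open reading frame encodes only residues 192–304 of human ARFGAP1, covering the ALPS1 and ALPS2 motifs. This fragment is fused at its C terminus to the red fluorescent protein mKate2, which the automated table labels as a TagRFP fragment because the two are related. Three tandem SV40 nuclear localisation signals follow and direct the probe into the nucleus. A P2A ribosome-skipping peptide, named in the catalogue but not annotated, then separates this product from EGFP fused to the N terminus of Lamin B1. The catalogue gives the lamin as zebrafish, and the table's "human LMNB1" label reflects a homology match. The result is a red ALPS-based nuclear probe co-expressed with a green nuclear lamina marker. Beyond this dual-colour expression, the record implies only through the associated publication title that the construct was used to study nuclear membrane mechanotransduction.
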