Features (pLannotate 1.2.2; 30 found; start..end, strand, type, name):
     10..389     +  enhancer       CMV enhancer: human cytomegalovirus immediate early enhancer
    390..593     +  promoter       CMV promoter: human cytomegalovirus (CMV) immediate early promoter
    589..622     +  LTR            5' LTR (truncated) (fragment): truncated 5' long terminal repeat (LTR) from HIV-1
    638..656     +  promoter       T7 promoter: promoter for bacteriophage T7 RNA polymerase
    685..1023    +  CDS            ARFGAP1 (fragment): ARFG1_HUMAN - Also known as ARF1GAP. Experimental evidence at protein level: Swiss-Prot protein existence level 1. GTPase-activating protein (GAP) for the ADP ribosylation factor 1 (ARF1). Involved in membrane trafficking and /or vesicle transport. Promotes hydrolysis of the ARF1-bound GTP and thus, is required for the dissociation of coat proteins from Golgi-derived membranes and vesicles, a prerequisite for vesicle's fusion with target compartment. Probably regulates ARF1-mediated transport via its interaction with the KDELR proteins and TMED2. Overexpression induces the redistribution of th
   1033..1739    +  CDS            TagRFP (fragment): monomeric derivative of red fluorescent protein from Entacmaea quadricolor (Merzlyak et al., 2007) mammalian codon-optimized
   1742..1775    +  misc_feature   MCS (fragment): multiple cloning site
   1786..1806    +  CDS            SV40 NLS: nuclear localization signal of SV40 (simian virus 40) large T antigen
   1810..1830    +  CDS            SV40 NLS: nuclear localization signal of SV40 (simian virus 40) large T antigen
   1834..1854    +  CDS            SV40 NLS: nuclear localization signal of SV40 (simian virus 40) large T antigen
   1933..2649    +  CDS            EGFP: EGFP is a basic (constitutively fluorescent) green fluorescent protein published in 1996, derived from Aequorea victoria. It is reported to be a rapidly-maturing weak dimer with moderate acid sensitivity.
   2656..4419    +  CDS            LMNB1: LMNB1_HUMAN - Also known as LMN2, LMNB. Experimental evidence at protein level: Swiss-Prot protein existence level 1. Lamins are components of the nuclear lamina, a fibrous layer on the nucleoplasmic side of the inner nuclear membrane, which is thought to provide a framework for the nuclear envelope and may also interact with chromatin. From Homo sapiens (Human).
   4460..4684    +  polyA_signal   bGH poly(A) signal: bovine growth hormone polyadenylation signal
   4691..5048    +  promoter       SV40 promoter: SV40 enhancer and early promoter
   5076..5675    +  CDS            PuroR: puromycin N-acetyltransferase; pac from Streptomyces alboniger; confers resistance to puromycin
   5718..5799    -  polyA_signal   SV40 poly(A) signal: SV40 polyadenylation signal
   5822..5890    -  CDS            large T antigen (fragment): large T antigen from SV40 (simian virus 40)
   5915..5984    +  CDS            SB100X (fragment): hyperactive variant of the Sleeping Beauty transposase (Mátés et al., 2009)
   6235..6261    +  misc_feature   MCS (fragment): pBluescript multiple cloning site
   6274..6292    -  promoter       T3 promoter: promoter for bacteriophage T3 RNA polymerase
   6337..6353    -  protein_bind   lac operator: The lac repressor binds to the lac operator to inhibit transcription in E. coli. This inhibition can be relieved by adding lactose or isopropyl-β-D-thiogalactopyranoside (IPTG). lac repressor encoded by lacI
   6361..6391    -  promoter       lac promoter: promoter for the E. coli lac operon
   6406..6427    -  protein_bind   CAP binding site: CAP binding activates transcription in the presence of cAMP. E. coli catabolite activator protein
   6440..6532    -  CDS            lacI (fragment): lac repressor; lacI; The lac repressor binds to the lac operator to inhibit transcription in E. coli. This inhibition can be relieved by adding lactose or isopropyl-β-D-thiogalactopyranoside (IPTG).
   6715..7303    -  rep_origin     ori: high-copy-number ColE1/pMB1/pBR322/pUC origin of replication
   7474..8334    -  CDS            AmpR: β-lactamase; bla; confers resistance to ampicillin, carbenicillin, and related antibiotics
   8335..8439    -  promoter       AmpR promoter: bla
   8466..8921    +  rep_origin     f1 ori (sequence partly withheld): f1 bacteriophage origin of replication; arrow indicates direction of (+) strand synthesis
   8925..9080    -  CDS            lacZα (fragment): LacZα fragment of β-galactosidase; lacZ fragment
   9088..9106    +  promoter       T7 promoter: promoter for bacteriophage T7 RNA polymerase
>Addgene plasmid #250908 | pSB-CMV-MCS-Puro ArfGAP1_ALPS1_ALPS2-mKate2-3NLS-P2A-EGFP-LMNB1 | addgene full sequence | sequence record 498469 | Addgene NGS Result
AAGCTTGTTGACATTGATTATTGACTAGTTATTAATAGTAATCAATTACGGGGTCATTAGTTCATAGCCC
ATATATGGAGTTCCGCGTTACATAACTTACGGTAAATGGCCCGCCTGGCTGACCGCCCAACGACCCCCGC
CCATTGACGTCAATAATGACGTATGTTCCCATAGTAACGCCAATAGGGACTTTCCATTGACGTCAATGGG
TGGAGTATTTACGGTAAACTGCCCACTTGGCAGTACATCAAGTGTATCATATGCCAAGTACGCCCCCTAT
TGACGTCAATGACGGTAAATGGCCCGCCTGGCATTATGCCCAGTACATGACCTTATGGGACTTTCCTACT
TGGCAGTACATCTACGTATTAGTCATCGCTATTACCATGGTGATGCGGTTTTGGCAGTACATCAATGGGC
GTGGATAGCGGTTTGACTCACGGGGATTTCCAAGTCTCCACCCCATTGACGTCAATGGGAGTTTGTTTTG
GCACCAAAATCAACGGGACTTTCCAAAATGTCGTAACAACTCCGCCCCATTGACGCAAATGGGCGGTAGG
CGTGTACGGTGGGAGGTCTATATAAGCAGAGCTCTCTGGCTAACTAGAGAACCCACTGCTTACTGGCTTA
TCGAAATTAATACGACTCACTATAGGGAGACCCAAGCTGGCTAGCGCCACCATGCCTCAGAAGAAAGAAG
ATGACTTCCTCAACAACGCCATGTCCTCCCTGTACTCGGGCTGGAGCAGCTTCACCACTGGAGCCAGCCG
GTTTGCCTCGGCAGCCAAGGAGGGCGCTACAAAGTTTGGATCCCAAGCGAGTCAGAAGGCGTCCGAGCTG
GGCCACAGCCTGAACGAGAACGTCCTCAAGCCTGCGCAGGAGAAGGTGAAGGAGGGAAAGATTTTTGATG
ATGTCTCCAGTGGGGTCTCTCAGTTGGCGTCCAAGGTCCAGGGAGTCGGTAGTAAGGGATGGCGGGACGT
CACCACCTTTTTTTCGGGGAAAGCAGAGGGCCCCTTGGACAGCGGACCGGTCATGGTGTCTAAGGGCGAA
GAGCTGATTAAGGAGAACATGCACATGAAGCTGTACATGGAGGGCACCGTGAACAACCACCACTTCAAGT
GCACATCCGAGGGCGAAGGCAAGCCCTACGAGGGCACCCAGACCATGAGAATCAAGGCCGTCGAGGGCGG
CCCTCTCCCCTTCGCCTTCGACATCCTGGCTACCAGCTTCATGTACGGCAGCAAAACCTTCATCAACCAC
ACCCAGGGCATCCCCGACTTCTTTAAGCAGTCCTTCCCTGAGGGCTTCACATGGGAGAGAGTCACCACAT
ACGAAGACGGGGGCGTGCTGACCGCTACCCAGGACACCAGCCTCCAGGACGGCTGCCTCATCTACAACGT
CAAGATCAGAGGGGTGAACTTCCCATCCAACGGCCCTGTGATGCAGAAGAAAACACTCGGCTGGGAGGCC
TCCACCGAGACCCTGTACCCCGCTGACGGCGGCCTGGAAGGCAGAGCCGACATGGCCCTGAAGCTCGTGG
GCGGGGGCCACCTGATCTGCAACTTGAAGACCACATACAGATCCAAGAAACCCGCTAAGAACCTCAAGAT
GCCCGGCGTCTACTATGTGGACAGAAGACTGGAAAGAATCAAGGAGGCCGACAAAGAGACCTACGTCGAG
CAGCACGAGGTGGCTGTGGCCAGATACTGCGACCTCCCTAGCAAACTGGGGCACAAACTGACCGGACTCA
GATCTCGAGCTCAAGCTTCGAATTCCCGGGTCGATCCAAAAAAGAAGAGAAAGGTAGATCCAAAAAAGAA
GAGAAAGGTAGATCCAAAAAAGAAGAGAAAGGTATCCGGTGGAAGCGGAGCTACTAACTTCAGCCTGCTG
AAGCAGGCTGGAGACGTGGAGGAGAACCCTGGACCTAGATCCATGGTGAGCAAGGGCGAGGAGCTGTTCA
CCGGGGTGGTGCCCATCCTGGTCGAGCTGGACGGCGACGTAAACGGCCACAAGTTCAGCGTGTCCGGCGA
GGGCGAGGGCGATGCCACCTACGGCAAGCTGACCCTGAAGTTCATCTGCACCACCGGCAAGCTGCCCGTG
CCCTGGCCCACCCTCGTGACCACCCTGACCTACGGCGTGCAGTGCTTCAGCCGCTACCCCGACCACATGA
AGCAGCACGACTTCTTCAAGTCCGCCATGCCCGAAGGCTACGTCCAGGAGCGCACCATCTTCTTCAAGGA
CGACGGCAACTACAAGACCCGCGCCGAGGTGAAGTTCGAGGGCGACACCCTGGTGAACCGCATCGAGCTG
AAGGGCATCGACTTCAAGGAGGACGGCAACATCCTGGGGCACAAGCTGGAGTACAACTACAACAGCCACA
ACGTCTATATCATGGCCGACAAGCAGAAGAACGGCATCAAGGTGAACTTCAAGATCCGCCACAACATCGA
GGACGGCAGCGTGCAGCTCGCCGACCACTACCAGCAGAACACCCCCATCGGCGACGGCCCCGTGCTGCTG
CCCGACAACCACTACCTGAGCACCCAGTCCGCCCTGAGCAAAGACCCCAACGAGAAGCGCGATCACATGG
TCCTGCTGGAGTTCGTGACCGCCGCCGGGATCACTCTCGGCATGGACGAGCTGTACAAGAGATCTATGGC
GAGCGCGGCGTGTACTCCGGCCGGGCAGCAGTCGTTGTCCCGCGGCACCAGCAGCACTCCACTGAGCCCC
GCGCGGATCTCCAGGCTGCAAGAGAAAGAGGAGCTGCAGCAGCTCAATGACCGGCTTGCCGCCTACATCG
ACACAGTCCGTAGTCTGGAGTCCGAGAACAGCGTCCTGCAAATACAGATCAGAGAACGAGAGGATGTGCG
GAACCGCGAGCTCACGGGGCTCAGAACACTCTACGAAACCGAGCTGGCGGACGCACGGAAGGCGCTTGAT
GACACGGCACGGGAGCGCGCACGATTGCAGATTGAACTGGGCAAGATTAAAAGCGAGCAAGAGCAGCTAC
AGCACACATATGCCAAGAAAGATGCTGACCTCACCAGCTCTCAGAACCGACTAAAAGATGTTGAAGCCCT
GTTGAACGCTAAAGAAGCTGCACTAAACACAGCCGTCTCTGAAAGGAAGACTCTGGAAAACACTCTATCT
GATCTGCAGATCCGTGTCCAGGAGTTGGAAGGAGGGTTGATCTCCGCTAAGAAGCAGCTGTCAGATGAGA
CCCTGCTGCGTGTGGATCTGGAGAACCGCTGTCAGAGCCTTATGGAGGAACTTGAATTTAGGAAAAACAT
GTTTGAAGAGGAAATCAAAGATACACGTCGTAGACATGAGACCCGTCTTGTCGAGGTGGATTCAGGTCGT
CAGATGGAGTATGAGTTTAAACTGGCTCAGGCTCTGACTGACATGAGACAGCAGCATGATGAGCAAGTCA
AACTTTATAAGGAGGAGATGGAGCAGACATACGTGTCCAAGCTGGAGAACATTCGTTTGTCATCTGAGAT
GAACAGCTCTTCAGCTAGTATGGCCCGTGAGGAGCTTCGAGAGTCTACACTGAGAGTTGAGAGTTTGGCA
GGTCAACTTGCAAATCTGCAGAAAGAGGCTCGTGCCTGGCAGGATCGCATTAATGAACTGGAGGGGGCTC
TTAGCCATGAGAAAGATTTAAGCCGTAGGTTGCTGGCAGAGAAAGAGCGCGAGATTGCTGAGATCAGAGC
CAAGATGCAGCAGCAGCTGGATGAGTATGAGCAACTGCTGGACGTCAAACTAGCGCTGGACATGGAGATC
AATGCTTACAGAAAGCTTCTGGAGGGAGAAGAAGAAAGGTTGAAACTGTCTCCAAGTCCTTCATCTCGTG
TGACTGTGTCACGAGCATCCTCCAGTCGCAGTGTTCGTACTACCCGTGGCAAGAGAAAGCGTGTGGATGT
GGAGGAGTCGGAGGCAAGCAGCAGTGTCAGTATCGCTCATTCTGCATCTGCCACTGGAAACGTCTCCATC
GATGAGCTGGATGTAGATGGGAAGTTCATCCGCTTGCACAACAACTCTGAGCAGGACCAGCCGATGGCAG
GATTTCAGCTGACCAGGACTATTGGAGAAGTTACTGCAACATATAAATTCACTGCAAAATACAATCTGAA
GGCTGGACAGAAAGTGACGATCTGGGCATCTAATGCAGGCATAAGCTCCAACCCTCCTGCTGACCTGATA
TGGAAGAACCAGCCTTCATGGGGGACTGGGGAGAACATAAAAGTGGCTCTTTTGAGCCCAGCAGGAGAGG
AAGTAGCTGTGAGAAGCACAGTATTCAAGACTGCAGTGGAAGATGAAGACGACGATGAGGAGGAAGAAAA
GGAAGCTGAAGTCATTGAGGAGCATTTCTATCACCAGCAGGGAGATCCACGCGCTGCTAAGAGAGGATGT
TTGATCATGTAATCTAGAGGGCCCGTTTAAACCCGCTGATCAGCCTCGACTGTGCCTTCTAGTTGCCAGC
CATCTGTTGTTTGCCCCTCCCCCGTGCCTTCCTTGACCCTGGAAGGTGCCACTCCCACTGTCCTTTCCTA
ATAAAATGAGGAAATTGCATCGCATTGTCTGAGTAGGTGTCATTCTATTCTGGGGGGTGGGGTGGGGCAG
GACAGCAAGGGGGAGGATTGGGAAGACAATAGCAGGCATGCTGGGGATGCGGTGGGCTCTATGGACCGGA
CTGAGGCGGAAAGAACCAGCTGTGGAATGTGTGTCAGTTAGGGTGTGGAAAGTCCCCAGGCTCCCCAGCA
GGCAGAAGTATGCAAAGCATGCATCTCAATTAGTCAGCAACCAGGTGTGGAAAGTCCCCAGGCTCCCCAG
CAGGCAGAAGTATGCAAAGCATGCATCTCAATTAGTCAGCAACCATAGTCCCGCCCCTAACTCCGCCCAT
CCCGCCCCTAACTCCGCCCAGTTCCGCCCATTCTCCGCCCCATGGCTGACTAATTTTTTTTATTTATGCA
GAGGCCGAGGCCGCCTCGGCCTCTGAGCTATTCCAGAAGTAGTGAGGAGGCTTTTTTGGAGGCCTAGGCT
TTTGCAAAAAGCTAGATTTTCTGACCCTAGCCACCATGACCGAGTACAAGCCCACGGTGCGCCTCGCCAC
CCGCGACGACGTCCCCCGGGCCGTACGCACCCTCGCCGCCGCGTTCGCCGACTACCCCGCCACGCGCCAC
ACCGTCGACCCGGACCGCCACATCGAGCGGGTCACCGAGCTGCAAGAACTCTTCCTCACGCGCGTCGGGC
TCGACATCGGCAAGGTGTGGGTCGCGGACGACGGCGCCGCGGTGGCGGTCTGGACCACGCCGGAGAGCGT
CGAAGCGGGGGCGGTGTTCGCCGAGATCGGCCCGCGCATGGCCGAGTTGAGCGGTTCCCGGCTGGCCGCG
CAGCAACAGATGGAAGGCCTCCTGGCGCCGCACCGGCCCAAGGAGCCCGCGTGGTTCCTGGCCACCGTCG
GCGTGTCGCCCGACCACCAGGGCAAGGGTCTGGGCAGCGCCGTCGTGCTCCCCGGAGTGGAGGCGGCCGA
GCGCGCCGGGGTGCCCGCCTTCCTGGAGACCTCCGCGCCCCGCAACCTCCCCTTCTACGAGCGGCTCGGC
TTCACCGTCACCGCCGACGTCGAGGTGCCCGAAGGACCGCGCACCTGGTGCATGACCCGCAAGCCCGGTG
CCTGAGGATCTCGAGCTCGATGAGTTTGGACAAACCACAACTAGAATGCAGTGAAAAAAATGCTTTATTT
GTGAAATTTGTGATGCTATTGCTTTATTTGTAACCATTATAAGCTGCAATAAACAAGTTAACAACAACAA
TTGCATTCATTTTATGTTTCAGGTTCAGGGGGAGGTGTGGGAGGTTTTTTAAAGCAAGTAAAACCTCTAC
AAATGTGGTACTTAAGAGGGATCGATAAGGATCTAGCTTGTGGAAGGCTACTCGAAATGTTTGACCCAAG
TTAAACAATTTAAAGGCAATGCTACCAAATACTAATTGAGTGTATGTAAACTTCTGACCCACTGGGAATG
TGATGAAAGAAATAAAAGCTGAAATGAATCATTCTCTCTACTATTATTCTGATATTTCACATTCTTAAAA
TAAAGTGGTGATCCTAACTGACCTAAGACAGGGAATTTTTACTAGGATTAAATGTCAGGAATTGTGAAAA
AGTGAGTTTAAATGTATTTGGCTAAGGTGTATGTAAACTTCCGACTTCAACTGTATAGGGATCCTCTAGC
TAGAGTCGACCTCGAGGGGGGGCCCGGTACCCAGCTTTTGTTCCCTTTAGTGAGGGTTAATTGCGCGCTT
GGCGTAATCATGGTCATAGCTGTTTCCTGTGTGAAATTGTTATCCGCTCACAATTCCACACAACATACGA
GCCGGAAGCATAAAGTGTAAAGCCTGGGGTGCCTAATGAGTGAGCTAACTCACATTAATTGCGTTGCGCT
CACTGCCCGCTTTCCAGTCGGGAAACCTGTCGTGCCAGCTGCATTAATGAATCGGCCAACGCGCGGGGAG
AGGCGGTTTGCGTATTGGGCGCTCTTCCGCTTCCTCGCTCACTGACTCGCTGCGCTCGGTCGTTCGGCTG
CGGCGAGCGGTATCAGCTCACTCAAAGGCGGTAATACGGTTATCCACAGAATCAGGGGATAACGCAGGAA
AGAACATGTGAGCAAAAGGCCAGCAAAAGGCCAGGAACCGTAAAAAGGCCGCGTTGCTGGCGTTTTTCCA
TAGGCTCCGCCCCCCTGACGAGCATCACAAAAATCGACGCTCAAGTCAGAGGTGGCGAAACCCGACAGGA
CTATAAAGATACCAGGCGTTTCCCCCTGGAAGCTCCCTCGTGCGCTCTCCTGTTCCGACCCTGCCGCTTA
CCGGATACCTGTCCGCCTTTCTCCCTTCGGGAACCGTGGCGCTTTCTCATAGCTCACGCTGTAGGTATCT
CAGTTCGGTGTAGGTCGTTCGCTCCAAGCTGGGCTGTGTGCACGAACCCCCCGTTCAGCCCGACCGCTGC
GCCTTATCCGGTAACTATCGTCTTGAGTCCAACCCGGTAAGACACGACTTATCGCCACTGGCAGCAGCCA
CTGGTAACAGGATTAGCAGAGCGAGGTATGTAGGCGGTGCTACAGAGTTCTTGAAGTGGTGGCCTAACTA
CGGCTACACTAGAAGAACAGTATTTGGTATCTGCGCTCTGCTGAAGCCAGTTACCTTCGGAAAAAGAGTT
GGTAGCTCTTGATCCGGCAAACAAACCACCGCTGGTAGCGGTGGTTTTTTTGTTTGCAAGCAGCAGATTA
CGCGCAGAAAAAAAGGATCTCAAGAAGATCCTTTGATCTTTTCTACGGGGTCTGACGCTCAGTGGAACGA
AAACTCACGTTAAGGGATTTTGGTCATGAGATTATCAAAAAGGATCTTCACCTAGATCCTTTTAAATTAA
AAATGAAGTTTTAAATCAATCTAAAGTATATATGAGTAAACTTGGTCTGACAGTTACCAATGCTTAATCA
GTGAGGCACCTATCTCAGCGATCTGTCTATTTCGTTCATCCATAGTTGCCTGACTCCCCGTCGTGTAGAT
AACTACGATACGGGAGGGCTTACCATCTGGCCCCAGTGCTGCAATGATACCGCGAGACCCACGCTCACCG
GCTCCAGATTTATCAGCAATAAACCAGCCAGCCGGAAGGGCCGAGCGCAGAAGTGGTCCTGCAACTTTAT
CCGCCTCCATCCAGTCTATTAATTGTTGCCGGGAAGCTAGAGTAAGTAGTTCGCCAGTTAATAGTTTGCG
CAACGTTGTTGCCATTGCTACAGGCATCGTGGTGTCACGCTCGTCGTTTGGTATGGCTTCATTCAGCTCC
GGTTCCCAACGATCAAGGCGAGTTACATGATCCCCCATGTTGTGCAAAAAAGCGGTTAGCTCCTTCGGTC
CTCCGATCGTTGTCAGAAGTAACTTGGCCGCAGTGTTATCACTCATGGTTATGGCAGCACTGCATAATTC
TCTTACTGTCATGCCATCCGTAAGATGCTTTTCTGTGACTGGTGAGTACTCAACCAAGTCATTCTGAGAA
TAGTGTATGCGGCGACCGAGTTGCTCTTGCCCGGCGTCAATACGGGATAATACCGCGCCACATAGCAGAA
CTTTAAAAGTGCTCATCATTGGAAAACGTTCTTCGGGGCGAAAACTCTCAAGGATCTTACCGCTGTTGAG
ATCCAGTTCGATGTAACCCACTCGTGCACCCAACTGATCTTCAGCATCTTTTACTTTCACCAGCGTTTCT
GGGTGAGCAAAAACAGGAAGGCAAAATGCCGCAAAAAAGGGAATAAGGGCGACACGGAAATGTTGAATAC
TCATACTCTTCCTTTTTCAATATTATTGAAGCATTTATCAGGGTTATTGTCTCATGAGCGGATACATATT
TGAATGTATTTAGAAAAATAAACAAATAGGGGTTCCGCGCACATTTCCCCGAAAAGTGCCACCTG
[34 nt withheld, positions 8466-8499]
A
[89 nt withheld, positions 8501-8589]
C
[91 nt withheld, positions 8591-8681]
A
[49 nt withheld, positions 8683-8731]
CCTTTGACGTTGGAGTCCACGTTCTTT
[37 nt withheld, positions 8759-8795]
ACCCTATCTCGGTCTATTCTTTTGATTTATAAGGGATTTTGCCGATTTCGGCCTATTGGTTAAAAAATGA
GCTGATTTAACAAAAATTTAACGCGAATTTTAACAAAATATTAACGCTTACAATTTCCATTCGCCATTCA
GGCTGCGCAACTGTTGGGAAGGGCGATCGGTGCGGGCCTCTTCGCTATTACGCCAGCTGGCGAAAGGGGG
ATGTGCTGCAAGGCGATTAAGTTGGGTAACGCCAGGGTTTTCCCAGTCACGACGTTGTAAAACGACGGCC
AGTGAGCGCGCGTAATACGACTCACTATAGGGCGAATTGGAGCTCGGATCCCTATACAGTTGAAGTCGGA
AGTTTACATACACTTAAGTTGGAGTCATTAAAACTCGTTTTTCAACTACTCCACAAATTTCTTGTTAACA
AACAATAGTTTTGGCAAGTCAGTTAGGACATCTACTTTGTGCATGACACAAGTCATTTTTCCAACAATTG
TTTACAGACAGATTATTTCACTTATAATTCACTGTATCACAATTCCAGTGGGTCAGAAGTTTACATACAC
TAAGTTGACTGTGCCTTTAAACAGCTTGGAAAATTCCAGAAAATGATGTCATGGCTTTAG
